>Addgene plasmid #213559 | pLv-EF1a-Parkin-A92mKO2 | addgene full sequence | sequence record 420158 | Addgene NGS Result
TTCGTCTTCACTCGAGGTGCCCGTCAGTGGGCAGAGCGCACATCGCCCACAGTCCCCGAGAAGTTGGGGG
GAGGGGTCGGCAATTGAACCGGTGCCTAGAGAAGGTGGCGCGGGGTAAACTGGGAAAGTGATGTCGTGTA
CTGGCTCCGCCTTTTTCCCGAGGGTGGGGGAGAACCGTATATAAGTGCAGTAGTCGCCGTGAACGTTCTT
TTTCGCAACGGGTTTGCCGCCAGAACACAGGTAAGTGCCGTGTGTGGTTCCCGCGGGCCTGGCCTCTTTA
CGGGTTATGGCCCTTGCGTGCCTTGAATTACTTCCACCTGGCTGCAGTACGTGATTCTTGATCCCGAGCT
TCGGGTTGGAAGTGGGTGGGAGAGTTCGAGGCCTTGCGCTTAAGGAGCCCCTTCGCCTCGTGCTTGAGTT
GAGGCCTGGCCTGGGCGCTGGGGCCGCCGCGTGCGAATCTGGTGGCACCTTCGCGCCTGTCTCGCTGCTT
TCGATAAGTCTCTAGCCATTTAAAATTTTTGATGACCTGCTGCGACGCTTTTTTTCTGGCAAGATAGTCT
TGTAAATGCGGGCCAAGATCTGCACACTGGTATTTCGGTTTTTGGGGCCGCGGGCGGCGACGGGGCCCGT
GCGTCCCAGCGCACATGTTCGGCGAGGCGGGGCCTGCGAGCGCGGCCACCGAGAATCGGACGGGGGTAGT
CTCAAGCTGGCCGGCCTGCTCTGGTGCCTGGCCTCGCGCCGCCGTGTATCGCCCCGCCCTGGGCGGCAAG
GCTGGCCCGGTCGGCACCAGTTGCGTGAGCGGAAAGATGGCCGCTTCCCGGCCCTGCTGCAGGGAGCTCA
AAATGGAGGACGCGGCGCTCGGGAGAGCGGGCGGGTGAGTCACCCACACAAAGGAAAAGGGCCTTTCCGT
CCTCAGCCGTCGCTTCATGTGACTCCACGGAGTACCGGGCGCCGTCCAGGCACCTCGATTAGTTCTCGAG
CTTTTGGAGTACGTCGTCTTTAGGTTGGGGGGAGGGGTTTTATGCGATGGAGTTTCCCCACACTGAGTGG
GTGGAGACTGAAGTTAGGCCAGCTTGGCACTTGATGTAATTCTCCTTGGAATTTGCCCTTTTTGAGTTTG
GATCTTGGTTCATTCTCAAGCCTCAGACAGTGGTTCAAAGTTTTTTTCTTCCATTTCAGGTGTCGTGAGG
ACGCGTGCCACCATGATAGTGTTTGTCAGGTTCAACTCCAGCCATGGTTTCCCAGTGGAGGTCGATTCTG
ACACCAGCATCTTCCAGCTCAAGGAGGTGGTTGCTAAGCGACAGGGGGTTCCGGCTGACCAGTTGCGTGT
GATTTTCGCAGGGAAGGAGCTGAGGAATGACTGGACTGTGCAGAATTGTGACCTGGATCAGCAGAGCATT
GTTCACATTGTGCAGAGACCGTGGAGAAAAGGTCAAGAAATGAATGCAACTGGAGGCGACGACCCCAGAA
ACGCGGCGGGTGCTGGTTCTGGCGTGAGCGTGATCAAGCCCGAGATGAAGATGAGGTACTACATGGACGG
CTCCGTCAATGGGCATGAGTTCACAATCGAGGGTGAGGGCACAGGCAGACCTTACGAGGGACATCAGGAG
ATGACACTGCGCGTCACAATGGCCGAGGGCGGGCCAATGCCTTTCGCCTTCGACCTGGTGTCCCACGTGT
TCTGTTACGGCCACAGAGTTTTTACCAAGTACCCAGAAGAGATCCCAGACTATTTCAAGCAGGCCTTTCC
TGAGGGCCTGTCCTGGGAGAGGTCCCTGGAGTTCGAGGACGGCGGCTCCGCCTCCGTGAGCGCCCACATC
AGCCTGAGGGGCAACACCTTCTACCACAAGTCCAAGTTCACCGGCGTGAACTTCCCCGCCGACGGCCCCA
TCATGCAGAACCAGAGCGTGGACTGGGAGCCCTCCACCGAGAAGATCACCGCCAGCGACGGCGTGCTGAA
GGGCGACGTGACCATGTACCTGAAGCTGGAGGGCGGCGGCAACCACAAGTGCCAGATGAAGACCACCTAC
AAGGCCGCCAAGGAGATCCTGGAGATGCCCGGCGACCACTACATCGGCCACAGGCTGGTGAGGAAGACCG
AGGGCAACATCACCGAGCAGGTGGAGGACGCCGTGGCCCACTCAGCAGGATCAGGAGGTGGAGGCTGTGA
GCGGGAGCCCCAGAGCTTGACTCGGGTGGACCTCAGCAGCTCAGTCCTCCCAGGAGACTCTGTGGGGCTG
GCTGTCATTCTGCACACTGACAGCAGGAAGGACTCACCACCAGCTGGAAGTCCAGCAGGTAGATCAATCT
ACAACAGCTTTTATGTGTATTGCAAAGGCCCCTGTCAAAGAGTGCAGCCGGGAAAACTCAGGGTACAGTG
CAGCACCTGCAGGCAGGCAACGCTCACCTTGACCCAGGGTCCATCTTGCTGGGATGATGTTTTAATTCCA
AACCGGATGAGTGGTGAATGCCAATCCCCACACTGCCCTGGGACTAGTGCAGAATTTTTCTTTAAATGTG
GAGCACACCCCACCTCTGACAAGGAAACATCAGTAGCTTTGCACCTGATCGCAACAAATAGTCGGAACAT
CACTTGCATTACGTGCACAGACGTCAGGAGCCCCGTCCTGGTTTTCCAGTGCAACTCCCGCCACGTGATT
TGCTTAGACTGTTTCCACTTATACTGTGTGACAAGACTCAATGATCGGCAGTTTGTCCACGACCCTCAGC
TTGGCTACTCCCTGCCTTGTGTGGCTGGCTGTCCCAACTCCTTGATTAAAGAGCTCCATCACTTCAGGAT
TCTGGGAGAAGAGCAGTACAACCGGTACCAGCAGTATGGTGCAGAGGAGTGTGTCCTGCAGATGGGGGGC
GTGTTATGCCCCCGCCCTGGCTGTGGAGCGGGGCTGCTGCCGGAGCCTGACCAGAGGAAAGTCACCTGCG
AAGGGGGCAATGGCCTGGGCTGTGGGTTTGCCTTCTGCCGGGAATGTAAAGAAGCGTACCATGAAGGGGA
GTGCAGTGCCGTATTTGAAGCCTCAGGAACAACTACTCAGGCCTACAGAGTCGATGAAAGAGCCGCCGAG
CAGGCTCGTTGGGAAGCAGCCTCCAAAGAAACCATCAAGAAAACCACCAAGCCCTGTCCCCGCTGCCATG
TACCAGTGGAAAAAAATGGAGGCTGCATGCACATGAAGTGTCCGCAGCCCCAGTGCAGGCTCGAGTGGTG
CTGGAACTGTGGCTGCGAGTGGAACCGCGTCTGCATGGGGGACCACTGGTTCGACGTGTAAGATCCAATG
CATCGCGTCTGGAACAATCAACCTCTGGATTACAAAATTTGTGAAAGATTGACTGGTATTCTTAACTATG
TTGCTCCTTTTACGCTATGTGGATACGCTGCTTTAATGCCTTTGTATCATGCTATTGCTTCCCGTATGGC
TTTCATTTTCTCCTCCTTGTATAAATCCTGGTTGCTGTCTCTTTATGAGGAGTTGTGGCCCGTTGTCAGG
CAACGTGGCGTGGTGTGCACTGTGTTTGCTGACGCAACCCCCACTGGTTGGGGCATTGCCACCACCTGTC
AGCTCCTTTCCGGGACTTTCGCTTTCCCCCTCCCTATTGCCACGGCGGAACTCATCGCCGCCTGCCTTGC
CCGCTGCTGGACAGGGGCTCGGCTGTTGGGCACTGACAATTCCGTGGTGTTGTCGGGGAAGCTGACGTCC
TTTCCATGGCTGCTCGCCTGTGTTGCCACCTGGATTCTGCGCGGGACGTCCTTCTGCTACGTCCCTTCGG
CCCTCAATCCAGCGGACCTTCCTTCCCGCGGCCTGCTGCCGGCTCTGCGGCCTCTTCCGCGTCTTCGCCT
TCGCCCTCAGACGAGTCGGATCTCCCTTTGGGCCGCCTCCCCGCCTGGAATTAATTCTGCAGTCGAGACC
TAGAAAAACATGGAGCAATCACAAGTAGCAATACAGCAGCTACCAATGCTGATTGTGCCTGGCTAGAAGC
ACAAGAGGAGGAGGAGGTGGGTTTTCCAGTCACACCTCAGGTACCTTTAAGACCAATGACTTACAAGGCA
GCTGTAGATCTTAGCCACTTTTTAAAAGAAAAGAGGGGACTGGAAGGGCTAATTCACTCCCAACGAAGAC
AAGATATCCTTGATCTGTGGATCTACCACACACAAGGCTACTTCCCTGATTAGCAGAACTACACACCAGG
GCCAGGGGTCAGATATCCACTGACCTTTGGATGGTGCTACAAGCTAGTACCAGTTGAGCCAGATAAGGTA
GAAGAGGCCAATAAAGGAGAGAACACCAGCTTGTTACACCCTGTGAGCCTGCATGGGATGGATGACCCGG
AGAGAGAAGTGTTAGAGTGGAGGTTTGACAGCCGCCTAGCATTTCATCACGTGGCCCGAGAGCTGCATCC
GGAGTACTTCAAGAACTGCTGATATCGAGCTTGCTACAAGGGACTTTCCGCTGGGGACTTTCCAGGGAGG
CGTGGCCTGGGCGGGACTGGGGAGTGGCGAGCCCTCAGATCCTGCATATAAGCAGCTGCTTTTTGCCTGT
ACTGGGTCTCTCTGGTTAGACCAGATCTGAGCCTGGGAGCTCTCTGGCTAACTAGGGAACCCACTGCTTA
AGCCTCAATAAAGCTTGCCTTGAGTGCTTCAAGTAGTGTGTGCCCGTCTGTTGTGTGACTCTGGTAACTA
GAGATCCCTCAGACCCTTTTAGTCAGTGTGGAAAATCTCTAGCAGTAGTAGTTCATGTCATCTTATTATT
CAGTATTTATAACTTGCAAAGAAATGAATATCAGAGAGTGAGAGGCCTTGACATTGCTAGCGTTTACCGT
CGACCTCTAGCTAGAGCTTGGCGTAATCATGGTCATAGCTGTTTCCTGTGTGAAATTGTTATCCGCTCAC
AATTCCACACAACATACGAGCCGGAAGCATAAAGTGTAAAGCCTGGGGTGCCTAATGAGTGAGCTAACTC
ACATTAATTGCGTTGCGCTCACTGCCCGCTTTCCAGTCGGGAAACCTGTCGTGCCAGCTGCATTAATGAA
TCGGCCAACGCGCGGGGAGAGGCGGTTTGCGTATTGGGCGCTCTTCCGCTTCCTCGCTCACTGACTCGCT
GCGCTCGGTCGTTCGGCTGCGGCGAGCGGTATCAGCTCACTCAAAGGCGGTAATACGGTTATCCACAGAA
TCAGGGGATAACGCAGGAAAGAACATGTGAGCAAAAGGCCAGCAAAAGGCCAGGAACCGTAAAAAGGCCG
CGTTGCTGGCGTTTTTCCATAGGCTCCGCCCCCCTGACGAGCATCACAAAAATCGACGCTCAAGTCAGAG
GTGGCGAAACCCGACAGGACTATAAAGATACCAGGCGTTTCCCCCTGGAAGCTCCCTCGTGCGCTCTCCT
GTTCCGACCCTGCCGCTTACCGGATACCTGTCCGCCTTTCTCCCTTCGGGAAGCGTGGCGCTTTCTCATA
GCTCACGCTGTAGGTATCTCAGTTCGGTGTAGGTCGTTCGCTCCAAGCTGGGCTGTGTGCACGAACCCCC
CGTTCAGCCCGACCGCTGCGCCTTATCCGGTAACTATCGTCTTGAGTCCAACCCGGTAAGACACGACTTA
TCGCCACTGGCAGCAGCCACTGGTAACAGGATTAGCAGAGCGAGGTATGTAGGCGGTGCTACAGAGTTCT
TGAAGTGGTGGCCTAACTACGGCTACACTAGAAGAACAGTATTTGGTATCTGCGCTCTGCTGAAGCCAGT
TACCTTCGGAAAAAGAGTTGGTAGCTCTTGATCCGGCAAACAAACCACCGCTGGTAGCGGTGGTTTTTTT
GTTTGCAAGCAGCAGATTACGCGCAGAAAAAAAGGATCTCAAGAAGATCCTTTGATCTTTTCTACGGGGT
CTGACGCTCAGTGGAACGAAAACTCACGTTAAGGGATTTTGGTCATGAGATTATCAAAAAGGATCTTCAC
CTAGATCCTTTTAAATTAAAAATGAAGTTTTAAATCAATCTAAAGTATATATGAGTAAACTTGGTCTGAC
AGTTACCAATGCTTAATCAGTGAGGCACCTATCTCAGCGATCTGTCTATTTCGTTCATCCATAGTTGCCT
GACTCCCCGTCGTGTAGATAACTACGATACGGGAGGGCTTACCATCTGGCCCCAGTGCTGCAATGATACC
GCGAGACCCACGCTCACCGGCTCCAGATTTATCAGCAATAAACCAGCCAGCCGGAAGGGCCGAGCGCAGA
AGTGGTCCTGCAACTTTATCCGCCTCCATCCAGTCTATTAATTGTTGCCGGGAAGCTAGAGTAAGTAGTT
CGCCAGTTAATAGTTTGCGCAACGTTGTTGCCATTGCTACAGGCATCGTGGTGTCACGCTCGTCGTTTGG
TATGGCTTCATTCAGCTCCGGTTCCCAACGATCAAGGCGAGTTACATGATCCCCCATGTTGTGCAAAAAA
GCGGTTAGCTCCTTCGGTCCTCCGATCGTTGTCAGAAGTAAGTTGGCCGCAGTGTTATCACTCATGGTTA
TGGCAGCACTGCATAATTCTCTTACTGTCATGCCATCCGTAAGATGCTTTTCTGTGACTGGTGAGTACTC
AACCAAGTCATTCTGAGAATAGTGTATGCGGCGACCGAGTTGCTCTTGCCCGGCGTCAATACGGGATAAT
ACCGCGCCACATAGCAGAACTTTAAAAGTGCTCATCATTGGAAAACGTTCTTCGGGGCGAAAACTCTCAA
GGATCTTACCGCTGTTGAGATCCAGTTCGATGTAACCCACTCGTGCACCCAACTGATCTTCAGCATCTTT
TACTTTCACCAGCGTTTCTGGGTGAGCAAAAACAGGAAGGCAAAATGCCGCAAAAAAGGGAATAAGGGCG
ACACGGAAATGTTGAATACTCATACTCTTCCTTTTTCAATATTATTGAAGCATTTATCAGGGTTATTGTC
TCATGAGCGGATACATATTTGAATGTATTTAGAAAAATAAACAAATAGGGGTTCCGCGCACATTTCCCCG
AAAAGTGCCACCTGACGTCGACGGATCGGGAGATCAACTTGTTTATTGCAGCTTATAATGGTTACAAATA
AAGCAATAGCATCACAAATTTCACAAATAAAGCATTTTTTTCACTGCATTCTAGTTGTGGTTTGTCCAAA
CTCATCAATGTATCTTATCATGTCTGGATCAACTGGATAACTCAAGCTAACCAAAATCATCCCAAACTTC
CCACCCCATACCCTATTACCACTGCCAATTACCTGTGGTTTCATTTACTCTAAACCTGTGATTCCTCTGA
ATTATTTTCATTTTAAAGAAATTGTATTTGTTAAATATGTACTACAAACTTAGTAGTTGGAAGGGCTAAT
TCACTCCCAAAGAAGACAAGATATCCTTGATCTGTGGATCTACCACACACAAGGCTACTTCCCTGATTAG
CAGAACTACACACCAGGGCCAGGGGTCAGATATCCACTGACCTTTGGATGGTGCTACAAGCTAGTACCAG
TTGAGCCAGATAAGGTAGAAGAGGCCAATAAAGGAGAGAACACCAGCTTGTTACACCCTGTGAGCCTGCA
TGGGATGGATGACCCGGAGAGAGAAGTGTTAGAGTGGAGGTTTGACAGCCGCCTAGCATTTCATCACGTG
GCCCGAGAGCTGCATCCGGAGTACTTCAAGAACTGCTGATATCGAGCTTGCTACAAGGGACTTTCCGCTG
GGGACTTTCCAGGGAGGCGTGGCCTGGGCGGGACTGGGGAGTGGCGAGCCCTCAGATCCTGCATATAAGC
AGCTGCTTTTTGCCTGTACTGGGTCTCTCTGGTTAGACCAGATCTGAGCCTGGGAGCTCTCTGGCTAACT
AGGGAACCCACTGCTTAAGCCTCAATAAAGCTTGCCTTGAGTGCTTCAAGTAGTGTGTGCCCGTCTGTTG
TGTGACTCTGGTAACTAGAGATCCCTCAGACCCTTTTAGTCAGTGTGGAAAATCTCTAGCAGTGGCGCCC
GAACAGGGACTTGAAAGCGAAAGGGAAACCAGAGGAGCTCTCTCGACGCAGGACTCGGCTTGCTGAAGCG
CGCACGGCAAGAGGCGAGGGGCGGCGACTGGTGAGTACGCCAAAAATTTTGACTAGCGGAGGCTAGAAGG
AGAGAGATGGGTGCGAGAGCGTCAGTATTAAGCGGGGGAGAATTAGATCGCGATGGGAAAAAATTCGGTT
AAGGCCAGGGGGAAAGAAAAAATATAAATTAAAACATATAGTATGGGCAAGCAGGGAGCTAGAACGATTC
GCAGTTAATCCTGGCCTGTTAGAAACATCAGAAGGCTGTAGACAAATACTGGGACAGCTACAACCATCCC
TTCAGACAGGATCAGAAGAACTTAGATCATTATATAATACAGTAGCAACCCTCTATTGTGTGCATCAAAG
GATAGAGATAAAAGACACCAAGGAAGCTTTAGACAAGATAGAGGAAGAGCAAAACAAAAGTAAGACCACC
GCACAGCAAGCGGCCGGCCGCTGATCTTCAGACCTGGAGGAGGAGATATGAGGGACAATTGGAGAAGTGA
ATTATATAAATATAAAGTAGTAAAAATTGAACCATTAGGAGTAGCACCCACCAAGGCAAAGAGAAGAGTG
GTGCAGAGAGAAAAAAGAGCAGTGGGAATAGGAGCTTTGTTCCTTGGGTTCTTGGGAGCAGCAGGAAGCA
CTATGGGCGCAGCGTCAATGACGCTGACGGTACAGGCCAGACAATTATTGTCTGGTATAGTGCAGCAGCA
GAACAATTTGCTGAGGGCTATTGAGGCGCAACAGCATCTGTTGCAACTCACAGTCTGGGGCATCAAGCAG
CTCCAGGCAAGAATCCTGGCTGTGGAAAGATACCTAAAGGATCAACAGCTCCTGGGGATTTGGGGTTGCT
CTGGAAAACTCATTTGCACCACTGCTGTGCCTTGGAATGCTAGTTGGAGTAATAAATCTCTGGAACAGAT
TTGGAATCACACGACCTGGATGGAGTGGGACAGAGAAATTAACAATTACACAAGCTTAATACACTCCTTA
ATTGAAGAATCGCAAAACCAGCAAGAAAAGAATGAACAAGAATTATTGGAATTAGATAAATGGGCAAGTT
TGTGGAATTGGTTTAACATAACAAATTGGCTGTGGTATATAAAATTATTCATAATGATAGTAGGAGGCTT
GGTAGGTTTAAGAATAGTTTTTGCTGTACTTTCTATAGTGAATAGAGTTAGGCAGGGATATTCACCATTA
TCGTTTCAGACCCACCTCCCAACCCCGAGGGGACCCGACAGGCCCGAAGGAATAGAAGAAGAAGGTGGAG
AGAGAGACAGAGACAGATCCATTCGATTAGTGAACGGATCTCGACGGTATCGCCTTTAAAAGAAAAGGGG
GGATTGGGGGGTACAGTGCAGGGGAAAGAATAGTAGACATAATAGCAACAGACATACAAACTAAAGAATT
ACAAAAACAAATTACAAAAATTCAAAATTTTCGGGTTTATTACAGGGACAGCAGAGATCCAGTTTATCGA
TGAGGCCCT
Features (pLannotate 1.2.2; 23 found; start..end, strand, type, name):
     29..240     +  promoter       EF-1α core promoter: core promoter for human elongation factor EF-1α
    241..1179    +  intron         EF-1α intron A: intron upstream of the start codon of human EF-1α
   1200..1421    +  CDS            park (fragment): PRKN_DROME - Also known as parkin From Drosophila melanogaster (Fruit fly).
   1494..2144    +  CDS            mKO2: mKO2 is a basic (constitutively fluorescent) orange fluorescent protein published in 2008, derived from Verrillofungia concinna. It has moderate acid sensitivity.
   2319..3272    +  CDS            park (fragment): PRKN_DROME - Also known as parkin From Drosophila melanogaster (Fruit fly).
   3306..3894    +  misc_feature   WPRE: woodchuck hepatitis virus posttranscriptional regulatory element
   3911..4429    +  CDS            nef (fragment): NEF_HV1BR - Experimental evidence at protein level: Swiss-Prot protein existence level 1. Extracellular Nef protein targets CD4(+) T-lymphocytes for apoptosis by interacting with CXCR4 surface receptors (PubMed:14990729). From Human immunodeficiency virus type 1 group M subtype B (isolate BRU/LAI) (HIV-1).
   4477..4734    +  LTR            5' LTR (truncated): truncated 5' long terminal repeat (LTR) from HIV-1
   4886..4902    -  protein_bind   lac operator: The lac repressor binds to the lac operator to inhibit transcription in E. coli. This inhibition can be relieved by adding lactose or isopropyl-β-D-thiogalactopyranoside (IPTG). lac repressor encoded by lacI
   4910..4940    -  promoter       lac promoter: promoter for the E. coli lac operon
   4955..4976    -  protein_bind   CAP binding site: CAP binding activates transcription in the presence of cAMP. E. coli catabolite activator protein
   4989..5081    -  CDS            lacI (fragment): lac repressor; lacI; The lac repressor binds to the lac operator to inhibit transcription in E. coli. This inhibition can be relieved by adding lactose or isopropyl-β-D-thiogalactopyranoside (IPTG).
   5264..5852    -  rep_origin     ori: high-copy-number ColE1/pMB1/pBR322/pUC origin of replication
   6023..6883    -  CDS            AmpR: β-lactamase; bla; confers resistance to ampicillin, carbenicillin, and related antibiotics
   6884..6988    -  promoter       AmpR promoter: bla
   7036..7170    +  polyA_signal   SV40 poly(A) signal: SV40 polyadenylation signal
   7337..7666    +  CDS            nef (fragment): NEF_HV1BR - Experimental evidence at protein level: Swiss-Prot protein existence level 1. Extracellular Nef protein targets CD4(+) T-lymphocytes for apoptosis by interacting with CXCR4 surface receptors (PubMed:14990729). From Human immunodeficiency virus type 1 group M subtype B (isolate BRU/LAI) (HIV-1).
   7714..7971    +  LTR            5' LTR (truncated): truncated 5' long terminal repeat (LTR) from HIV-1
   8018..8143    +  misc_feature   HIV-1 Ψ: packaging signal of human immunodeficiency virus type 1
   8127..8465    +  CDS            HIV-1 gag (fragment): gag protein from human immunodeficiency virus 1; gag
   8640..8873    +  misc_feature   RRE: The Rev response element (RRE) of HIV-1 allows for Rev-dependent mRNA export from the nucleus to the cytoplasm.
   9250..9350    +  CDS            Rev (fragment): human immunodeficiency virus 1 (HIV-1) Rev protein; rev; enhances nuclear export of unspliced and incompletely spliced viral mRNAs
   9365..9480    +  misc_feature   cPPT/CTS: central polypurine tract and central termination sequence of HIV-1 (lacking the first T)
