[The description below was written by a language model from this plasmid's Addgene catalogue record and pLannotate feature annotations shown in this document.]
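Description:
pLv-EF1a-Parkin-A92mKO2 is an HIV-1-based lentiviral transfer vector for stable expression of human Parkin (PRKN/PARK2) carrying an internal orange fluorescent tag in mammalian cells. It is built on an existing lentiviral backbone and totals about 9.5 kb. In bacteria it is maintained through a high-copy ColE1/pUC-type origin and selected with ampicillin via the β-lactamase gene. Remnants of a lac promoter/operator region and an SV40 poly(A) signal also sit in the plasmid backbone outside the viral genome.

The viral portion runs from an upstream LTR through the Ψ packaging signal with a short gag fragment, the Rev response element and the cPPT/CTS, into the expression cassette, then WPRE and the downstream LTR. Ψ directs encapsidation of the genomic RNA, RRE supports Rev-dependent nuclear export, cPPT/CTS aids nuclear import of the reverse-transcribed genome, and WPRE boosts transcript stability and expression. The annotation tool labels both LTRs as truncated 5' LTRs and flags adjacent nef fragments. The record does not state whether the 3' LTR is self-inactivating.

The payload is driven by the EF-1α core promoter with its intron A, giving strong constitutive expression. The Parkin coding sequence is split, with mKO2 inserted after alanine 92, so the fluorophore lies within the protein rather than at a terminus. The two Parkin segments are annotated by homology as Drosophila park fragments, but the catalogue entry identifies the insert as human. No mammalian selection marker is annotated. The associated work concerns the PINK1/Parkin mitophagy decision circuit, consistent with use for live imaging of Parkin in transduced cells.
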