Addgene plasmid #213559: pLv-EF1a-Parkin-A92mKO2
Purpose: Lentiviral vector for stable expression of Parkin, internally tagged with mKO2
Depositing lab: Steven Altschuler & Lani Wu. Depositing organization: University of California, San Francisco (UCSF). Publication: A PINK1 input threshold arises from positive feedback in the PINK1/Parkin mitophagy decision circuit. Waters CS, Angenent SB, Altschuler SJ, Wu LF. Cell Rep. 2023 Oct 31;42(10):113260. doi: 10.1016/j.celrep.2023.113260. Epub 2023 Oct 17. PubMed 37851575.
Backbone
  Vector backbone: Addgene #85132
  Backbone size w/o insert (bp): 7438
  Vector type: Mammalian Expression, Lentiviral
Growth in bacteria
  Bacterial resistance: Ampicillin, 100 μg/mL
  Growth temperature: 30°C
  Growth strain: NEB Stable
  Copy number: High Copy
Gene/Insert
  Gene/Insert name: Parkin (alt name: PARK2)
  Species: H. sapiens (human)
  Insert size (bp): 2091
  Entrez Gene: PRKN (a.k.a. AR-JP, LPRS2, PARK2, PDJ)
  Promoter: EF1a
  Cloning method: Restriction Enzyme; 5′ cloning site MluI (not destroyed); 3′ cloning site NsiI (not destroyed)
  Sequencing primers: 5′ EF-1a Forward; 3′ WPRE-R
Resource information
  A portion of this plasmid was derived from a plasmid made by: mKO2 from Addgene #83841. Parkin from Addgene #23956.
Terms and licenses: Academic/Nonprofit Terms; Industry Terms: Not Available to Industry
Depositor comments: Parkin Internally tagged with mKO2 following Alanine 92.
How to cite: pLv-EF1a-Parkin-A92mKO2 was a gift from Steven Altschuler & Lani Wu (Addgene plasmid # 213559 ; http://n2t.net/addgene:213559 ; RRID:Addgene_213559)
